>Addgene plasmid #226616 | FUS LC-RGG1 QtoS | addgene full sequence | sequence record 450265 | Addgene NGS Result
[2 nt withheld, positions 1-2]
A
[49 nt withheld, positions 4-52]
CCTTTGACGTTGGAGTCCACGTTCTTT
[37 nt withheld, positions 80-116]
ACCCTATCTCGGTCTATTCTTTTGATTTATAAGGGATTTTGCCGATTTCGGCCTATTGGTTAAAAAATGA
GCTGATTTAACAAAAATTTAACGCGAATTTTAACAAAATATTAACGCTTACAATTTAGGTGGCACTTTTC
GGGGAAATGTGCGCGGAACCCCTATTTGTTTATTTTTCTAAATACATTCAAATATGTATCCGCTCATGAA
TTAATTCTTAGAAAAACTCATCGAGCATCAAATGAAACTGCAATTTATTCATATCAGGATTATCAATACC
ATATTTTTGAAAAAGCCGTTTCTGTAATGAAGGAGAAAACTCACCGAGGCAGTTCCATAGGATGGCAAGA
TCCTGGTATCGGTCTGCGATTCCGACTCGTCCAACATCAATACAACCTATTAATTTCCCCTCGTCAAAAA
TAAGGTTATCAAGTGAGAAATCACCATGAGTGACGACTGAATCCGGTGAGAATGGCAAAAGTTTATGCAT
TTCTTTCCAGACTTGTTCAACAGGCCAGCCATTACGCTCGTCATCAAAATCACTCGCATCAACCAAACCG
TTATTCATTCGTGATTGCGCCTGAGCGAGACGAAATACGCGATCGCTGTTAAAAGGACAATTACAAACAG
GAATCGAATGCAACCGGCGCAGGAACACTGCCAGCGCATCAACAATATTTTCACCTGAATCAGGATATTC
TTCTAATACCTGGAATGCTGTTTTCCCGGGGATCGCAGTGGTGAGTAACCATGCATCATCAGGAGTACGG
ATAAAATGCTTGATGGTCGGAAGAGGCATAAATTCCGTCAGCCAGTTTAGTCTGACCATCTCATCTGTAA
CATCATTGGCAACGCTACCTTTGCCATGTTTCAGAAACAACTCTGGCGCATCGGGCTTCCCATACAATCG
ATAGATTGTCGCACCTGATTGCCCGACATTATCGCGAGCCCATTTATACCCATATAAATCAGCATCCATG
TTGGAATTTAATCGCGGCCTAGAGCAAGACGTTTCCCGTTGAATATGGCTCATAACACCCCTTGTATTAC
TGTTTATGTAAGCAGACAGTTTTATTGTTCATGACCAAAATCCCTTAACGTGAGTTTTCGTTCCACTGAG
CGTCAGACCCCGTAGAAAAGATCAAAGGATCTTCTTGAGATCCTTTTTTTCTGCGCGTAATCTGCTGCTT
GCAAACAAAAAAACCACCGCTACCAGCGGTGGTTTGTTTGCCGGATCAAGAGCTACCAACTCTTTTTCCG
AAGGTAACTGGCTTCAGCAGAGCGCAGATACCAAATACTGTCCTTCTAGTGTAGCCGTAGTTAGGCCACC
ACTTCAAGAACTCTGTAGCACCGCCTACATACCTCGCTCTGCTAATCCTGTTACCAGTGGCTGCTGCCAG
TGGCGATAAGTCGTGTCTTACCGGGTTGGACTCAAGACGATAGTTACCGGATAAGGCGCAGCGGTCGGGC
TGAACGGGGGGTTCGTGCACACAGCCCAGCTTGGAGCGAACGACCTACACCGAACTGAGATACCTACAGC
GTGAGCTATGAGAAAGCGCCACGCTTCCCGAAGGGAGAAAGGCGGACAGGTATCCGGTAAGCGGCAGGGT
CGGAACAGGAGAGCGCACGAGGGAGCTTCCAGGGGGAAACGCCTGGTATCTTTATAGTCCTGTCGGGTTT
CGCCACCTCTGACTTGAGCGTCGATTTTTGTGATGCTCGTCAGGGGGGCGGAGCCTATGGAAAAACGCCA
GCAACGCGGCCTTTTTACGGTTCCTGGCCTTTTGCTGGCCTTTTGCTCACATGTTCTTTCCTGCGTTATC
CCCTGATTCTGTGGATAACCGTATTACCGCCTTTGAGTGAGCTGATACCGCTCGCCGCAGCCGAACGACC
GAGCGCAGCGAGTCAGTGAGCGAGGAAGCGGAAGAGCGCCTGATGCGGTATTTTCTCCTTACGCATCTGT
GCGGTATTTCACACCGCAATGGTGCACTCTCAGTACAATCTGCTCTGATGCCGCATAGTTAAGCCAGTAT
ACACTCCGCTATCGCTACGTGACTGGGTCATGGCTGCGCCCCGACACCCGCCAACACCCGCTGACGCGCC
CTGACGGGCTTGTCTGCTCCCGGCATCCGCTTACAGACAAGCTGTGACCGTCTCCGGGAGCTGCATGTGT
CAGAGGTTTTCACCGTCATCACCGAAACGCGCGAGGCAGCTGCGGTAAAGCTCATCAGCGTGGTCGTGAA
GCGATTCACAGATGTCTGCCTGTTCATCCGCGTCCAGCTCGTTGAGTTTCTCCAGAAGCGTTAATGTCTG
GCTTCTGATAAAGCGGGCCATGTTAAGGGCGGTTTTTTCCTGTTTGGTCACTGATGCCTCCGTGTAAGGG
GGATTTCTGTTCATGGGGGTAATGATACCGATGAAACGAGAGAGGATGCTCACGATACGGGTTACTGATG
ATGAACATGCCCGGTTACTGGAACGTTGTGAGGGTAAACAACTGGCGGTATGGATGCGGCGGGACCAGAG
AAAAATCACTCAGGGTCAATGCCAGCGCTTCGTTAATACAGATGTAGGTGTTCCACAGGGTAGCCAGCAG
CATCCTGCGATGCAGATCCGGAACATAATGGTGCAGGGCGCTGACTTCCGCGTTTCCAGACTTTACGAAA
CACGGAAACCGAAGACCATTCATGTTGTTGCTCAGGTCGCAGACGTTTTGCAGCAGCAGTCGCTTCACGT
TCGCTCGCGTATCGGTGATTCATTCTGCTAACCAGTAAGGCAACCCCGCCAGCCTAGCCGGGTCCTCAAC
GACAGGAGCACGATCATGCGCACCCGTGGGGCCGCCATGCCGGCGATAATGGCCTGCTTCTCGCCGAAAC
GTTTGGTGGCGGGACCAGTGACGAAGGCTTGAGCGAGGGCGTGCAAGATTCCGAATACCGCAAGCGACAG
GCCGATCATCGTCGCGCTCCAGCGAAAGCGGTCCTCGCCGAAAATGACCCAGAGCGCTGCCGGCACCTGT
CCTACGAGTTGCATGATAAAGAAGACAGTCATAAGTGCGGCGACGATAGTCATGCCCCGCGCCCACCGGA
AGGAGCTGACTGGGTTGAAGGCTCTCAAGGGCATCGGTCGAGATCCCGGTGCCTAATGAGTGAGCTAACT
TACATTAATTGCGTTGCGCTCACTGCCCGCTTTCCAGTCGGGAAACCTGTCGTGCCAGCTGCATTAATGA
ATCGGCCAACGCGCGGGGAGAGGCGGTTTGCGTATTGGGCGCCAGGGTGGTTTTTCTTTTCACCAGTGAG
ACGGGCAACAGCTGATTGCCCTTCACCGCCTGGCCCTGAGAGAGTTGCAGCAAGCGGTCCACGCTGGTTT
GCCCCAGCAGGCGAAAATCCTGTTTGATGGTGGTTAACGGCGGGATATAACATGAGCTGTCTTCGGTATC
GTCGTATCCCACTACCGAGATATCCGCACCAACGCGCAGCCCGGACTCGGTAATGGCGCGCATTGCGCCC
AGCGCCATCTGATCGTTGGCAACCAGCATCGCAGTGGGAACGATGCCCTCATTCAGCATTTGCATGGTTT
GTTGAAAACCGGACATGGCACTCCAGTCGCCTTCCCGTTCCGCTATCGGCTGAATTTGATTGCGAGTGAG
ATATTTATGCCAGCCAGCCAGACGCAGACGCGCCGAGACAGAACTTAATGGGCCCGCTAACAGCGCGATT
TGCTGGTGACCCAATGCGACCAGATGCTCCACGCCCAGTCGCGTACCGTCTTCATGGGAGAAAATAATAC
TGTTGATGGGTGTCTGGTCAGAGACATCAAGAAATAACGCCGGAACATTAGTGCAGGCAGCTTCCACAGC
AATGGCATCCTGGTCATCCAGCGGATAGTTAATGATCAGCCCACTGACGCGTTGCGCGAGAAGATTGTGC
ACCGCCGCTTTACAGGCTTCGACGCCGCTTCGTTCTACCATCGACACCACCACGCTGGCACCCAGTTGAT
CGGCGCGAGATTTAATCGCCGCGACAATTTGCGACGGCGCGTGCAGGGCCAGACTGGAGGTGGCAACGCC
AATCAGCAACGACTGTTTGCCCGCCAGTTGTTGTGCCACGCGGTTGGGAATGTAATTCAGCTCCGCCATC
GCCGCTTCCACTTTTTCCCGCGTTTTCGCAGAAACGTGGCTGGCCTGGTTCACCACGCGGGAAACGGTCT
GATAAGAGACACCGGCATACTCTGCGACATCGTATAACGTTACTGGTTTCACATTCACCACCCTGAATTG
ACTCTCTTCCGGGCGCTATCATGCCATACCGCGAAAGGTTTTGCGCCATTCGATGGTGTCCGGGATCTCG
ACGCTCTCCCTTATGCGACTCCTGCATTAGGAAGCAGCCCAGTAGTAGGTTGAGGCCGTTGAGCACCGCC
GCCGCAAGGAATGGTGCATGCAAGGAGATGGCGCCCAACAGTCCCCCGGCCACGGGGCCTGCCACCATAC
CCACGCCGAAACAAGCGCTCATGAGCCCGAAGTGGCGAGCCCGATCTTCCCCATCGGTGATGTCGGCGAT
ATAGGCGCCAGCAACCGCACCTGTGGCGCCGGTGATGCCGGCCACGATGCGTCCGGCGTAGAGGATCGAG
ATCTCGATCCCGCGAAATTAATACGACTCACTATAGGGGAATTGTGAGCGGATAACAATTCCCCTCTAGA
AATAATTTTGTTTAACTTTAAGAAGGAGATATACCATGGGCTCTGATAAAATTCATCACCATCACCATCA
CGAAAATCTTTATTTTCAAGGTATGGCTAGTAATGATTATACTTCATCTGCAACAAGCTCCTATGGCGCG
TATCCGACCAGCCCGGGTAGCGGTTATAGCAGTTCGAGCTCCTCTCCTTATGGTTCTTCGAGCTACAGCG
GCTACAGCTCCAGCACGGATACCAGCGGTTACGGCTCCTCGTCTTACAGCTCCTATGGCAGCTCCTCTAA
CACCGGTTACGGCACCAGCTCTACTCCGAGCGGTTATGGTTCTACGGGTGGCTACGGCAGTTCCTCTTCT
TCTTCCAGCAGCTACGGCTCCTCATCGTCTTACCCGGGTTACGGTTCCAGCCCGGCTCCGAGCTCAACCA
GCGGCAGCTACGGTAGCTCTAGCAGCAGCTCGTCGTACGGCTCCCCGAGCTCGGGCAGCTATAGCAGTTC
CCCGTCATACGGCGGCAGCAGCAGCTCGTATGGCAGCAGCTCTTCGTACAACCCGCCAAGCGGTTATGGC
TCATCCAATAGCTATAACAGCTCCTCCGGGGGTGGCGGTGGTGGCGGTGGCGGCGGGAACTATGGCCAAG
ACCAGAGCAGCATGAGCAGCGGCGGTGGTAGCGGTGGGGGCTACGGCAATCAGGACCAAAGCGGTGGCGG
TGGCAGCGGTGGTTACGGCCAGCAGGACCGCGGTGGCCGTGGTCGTGGCGGATCCGGCGGTGGTGGTGGT
GGTGGTGGTGGTGGCTATAATCGTAGCTCCGGTGGCTACGAGCCGCGTGGTCGCGGTGGTGGCAGAGGTG
GACGCGGTGGCATGGGTGGCTCGGATCGTGGTGGTTTTAACAAGTTCGGTGGCCCACGTGATCAAGGTTC
TCGTCACGATAGCGAACAGGACAACAGCGACAATTGACTCGAGCACCACCACCACCACCACTGAGATCCG
GCTGCTAACAAAGCCCGAAAGGAAGCTGAGTTGGCTGCTGCCACCGCTGAGCAATAACTAGCATAACCCC
TTGGGGCCTCTAAACGGGTCTTGAGGGGTTTTTTGCTGAAAGGAGGAACTATATCCGGATTGGCGAATGG
G
[124 nt withheld, positions 5928-6051]
C
[89 nt withheld, positions 6053-6141]
Features (pLannotate 1.2.2; 20 found; start..end, strand, type, name):
    268..325     +  promoter       AmpR promoter (fragment): bla
    334..1149    -  CDS            KanR: aminoglycoside phosphotransferase; aph(3')-Ia; confers resistance to kanamycin in bacteria or G418 (Geneticin®) in eukaryotes
   1271..1859    +  rep_origin     ori: high-copy-number ColE1/pMB1/pBR322/pUC origin of replication
   2045..2184    -  misc_feature   bom: basis of mobility region from pBR322
   2286..2477    -  CDS            rop: Rop protein, which maintains plasmids at low copy number; rop
   2494..2874    +  CDS            YPB1_ECOLX: Protein predicted: Swiss-Prot protein existence level 4. From Escherichia coli.
   2946..3237    -  CDS            TcR (fragment): tetracycline efflux protein; tet; confers resistance to tetracycline
   3252..3273    -  protein_bind   CAP binding site: CAP binding activates transcription in the presence of cAMP. E. coli catabolite activator protein
   3286..4368    -  CDS            lacI: lac repressor; lacI; The lac repressor binds to the lac operator to inhibit transcription in E. coli. This inhibition can be relieved by adding lactose or isopropyl-β-D-thiogalactopyranoside (IPTG).
   4369..4446    -  promoter       lacI promoter: lacI
   4454..4733    -  CDS            TcR (fragment): tetracycline efflux protein; tet; confers resistance to tetracycline
   4755..4773    +  promoter       T7 promoter: promoter for bacteriophage T7 RNA polymerase
   4774..4798    +  protein_bind   lac operator: The lac repressor binds to the lac operator to inhibit transcription in E. coli. This inhibition can be relieved by adding lactose or isopropyl-β-D-thiogalactopyranoside (IPTG). lac repressor encoded by lacI
   4813..4835    +  RBS            RBS: efficient ribosome binding site from bacteriophage T7 gene 10 (Olins and Rangwala, 1989)
   4860..4877    +  CDS            7xHis (fragment): 6xHis affinity tag
   4899..5750    +  CDS            FUS (fragment): FUS_HUMAN - Also known as TLS. Experimental evidence at protein level: Swiss-Prot protein existence level 1. DNA/RNA-binding protein that plays a role in various cellular processes such as transcription regulation, RNA splicing, RNA transport, DNA repair and damage response (PubMed:27731383). Binds to nascent pre-mRNAs and acts as a molecular mediator between RNA polymerase II and U1 small nuclear ribonucleoprotein thereby coupling transcription and splicing (PubMed:26124092). Binds also its own pre- mRNA and autoregulates its expression; this autoregulation mechanism is mediated by non-sense-
   5760..5777    +  CDS            9xHis (fragment): 9xHis affinity tag
   5787..5836    +  CDS            SET1 (fragment): solubility-enhancement tag derived from T7 phage gene 10B
   5844..5891    +  terminator     T7 terminator: transcription terminator for bacteriophage T7 RNA polymerase
   5928..215     +  rep_origin     f1 ori (across the origin) (sequence partly withheld): f1 bacteriophage origin of replication; arrow indicates direction of (+) strand synthesis
