[The description below was written by a language model from this plasmid's Addgene catalogue record and pLannotate feature annotations shown in this document.]
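Description:
FUS LC-RGG1 QtoS is a bacterial expression plasmid built on the RPIB backbone, a pET-style vector of roughly 6.1 kb, for producing a mutant fragment of the human RNA-binding protein FUS in E. coli. It is selected with kanamycin through an aph(3')-Ia aminoglycoside phosphotransferase gene and replicates from a ColE1/pMB1-type origin. The catalogue lists it as high copy, although the annotation also finds the pBR322-derived bom and rop elements, and Rop normally moderates copy number. An f1 origin is present as well, along with remnants of a tetracycline resistance gene that appear to be non-functional fragments carried over from the backbone's ancestry.

The expression cassette consists of a T7 promoter followed by a lac operator and the T7 gene 10 ribosome binding site, with a plasmid-borne lacI gene supplying the repressor. Transcription therefore depends on a host providing T7 RNA polymerase and is inducible with IPTG; a T7 terminator closes the unit. The open reading frame begins with an N-terminal 6xHis affinity tag supplied by the backbone, followed by the synthesized insert of about 920 bp encoding the FUS low-complexity (LC) domain together with the adjacent RGG1 region, in which every glutamine in the LC domain has been changed to serine. The annotation also detects a second His-tag sequence and a fragment of a T7 gene 10B-derived solubility tag downstream of the insert. The record does not indicate whether these are translated, and they may simply be backbone sequence lying beyond the insert's stop codon. The associated work concerns how polar residues and arginine contribute to FUS phase separation, so the construct is suited to purifying this variant for comparison with the unmutated protein.
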