Addgene plasmid #226616: FUS LC-RGG1 QtoS
Purpose: All glutamines in the LC domain to serine
Depositing lab: Nicolas Fawzi. Depositing organization: Brown University. Publication: Expanding the molecular grammar of polar residues and arginine in FUS phase separation. Wake N, Weng SL, Zheng T, Wang SH, Kirilenko V, Mittal J, Fawzi NL. Nat Chem Biol. 2025 Jul;21(7):1076-1088. doi: 10.1038/s41589-024-01828-6. Epub 2025 Feb 7. PubMed 39920231.
Backbone
  Vector backbone: RPIB
  Backbone size w/o insert (bp): 5223
  Total vector size (bp): 6143
  Modifications to backbone: N/A
  Vector type: Bacterial Expression
Growth in bacteria
  Bacterial resistance: Kanamycin, 50 μg/mL
  Growth temperature: 37°C
  Growth strain: DH5alpha
  Copy number: High Copy
Gene/Insert
  Gene/Insert name: FUS LC-RGG1 QtoS
  Species: H. sapiens (human)
  Insert size (bp): 920
  Mutation: All glutamine to serine in the LC domain
  Entrez Gene: FUS (a.k.a. ALS6, ETM4, FUS1, HNRNPP2, POMP75, TLS, altFUS)
  Promoter: T7
  Tag / fusion protein: 6His (N terminal on backbone)
  Cloning method: Gene Synthesis
  Sequencing primers: 5′ NcoI; 3′ XhoI
Terms and licenses: Academic/Nonprofit Terms; Industry Terms: Not Available to Industry
Depositor comments: Please visit https://doi.org/10.1101/2024.02.15.580391 for bioRxiv preprint.
How to cite: FUS LC-RGG1 QtoS was a gift from Nicolas Fawzi (Addgene plasmid # 226616 ; http://n2t.net/addgene:226616 ; RRID:Addgene_226616)
