>Addgene plasmid #226616 | FUS LC-RGG1 QtoS | depositor partial sequence | sequence record 444513 | Insert
CCATGGGCTCTGATAAAATTCATCACCATCACCATCACGAAAATCTTTATTTTCAAGGTATGGCTAGTAA
TGATTATACTTCATCTGCAACAAGCTCCTATGGCGCGTATCCGACCAGCCCGGGTAGCGGTTATAGCAGT
TCGAGCTCCTCTCCTTATGGTTCTTCGAGCTACAGCGGCTACAGCTCCAGCACGGATACCAGCGGTTACG
GCTCCTCGTCTTACAGCTCCTATGGCAGCTCCTCTAACACCGGTTACGGCACCAGCTCTACTCCGAGCGG
TTATGGTTCTACGGGTGGCTACGGCAGTTCCTCTTCTTCTTCCAGCAGCTACGGCTCCTCATCGTCTTAC
CCGGGTTACGGTTCCAGCCCGGCTCCGAGCTCAACCAGCGGCAGCTACGGTAGCTCTAGCAGCAGCTCGT
CGTACGGCTCCCCGAGCTCGGGCAGCTATAGCAGTTCCCCGTCATACGGCGGCAGCAGCAGCTCGTATGG
CAGCAGCTCTTCGTACAACCCGCCAAGCGGTTATGGCTCATCCAATAGCTATAACAGCTCCTCCGGGGGT
GGCGGTGGTGGCGGTGGCGGCGGGAACTATGGCCAAGACCAGAGCAGCATGAGCAGCGGCGGTGGTAGCG
GTGGGGGCTACGGCAATCAGGACCAAAGCGGTGGCGGTGGCAGCGGTGGTTACGGCCAGCAGGACCGCGG
TGGCCGTGGTCGTGGCGGATCCGGCGGTGGTGGTGGTGGTGGTGGTGGTGGCTATAATCGTAGCTCCGGT
GGCTACGAGCCGCGTGGTCGCGGTGGTGGCAGAGGTGGACGCGGTGGCATGGGTGGCTCGGATCGTGGTG
GTTTTAACAAGTTCGGTGGCCCACGTGATCAAGGTTCTCGTCACGATAGCGAACAGGACAACAGCGACAA
TTGACTCGAG
