>Addgene plasmid #226616 | FUS LC-RGG1 QtoS | depositor partial sequence | sequence record 444711 | FUS LC-RGG1 QtoS sequence 1683 bps
CCCTCTAGAAATAATTTTGTTTAACTTTAAGAAGGAGATATACCATGGGCTCTGATAAAATTCATCACCA
TCACCATCACGAAAATCTTTATTTTCAAGGTATGGCTAGTAATGATTATACTTCATCTGCAACAAGCTCC
TATGGCGCGTATCCGACCAGCCCGGGTAGCGGTTATAGCAGTTCGAGCTCCTCTCCTTATGGTTCTTCGA
GCTACAGCGGCTACAGCTCCAGCACGGATACCAGCGGTTACGGCTCCTCGTCTTACAGCTCCTATGGCAG
CTCCTCTAACACCGGTTACGGCACCAGCTCTACTCCGAGCGGTTATGGTTCTACGGGTGGCTACGGCAGT
TCCTCTTCTTCTTCCAGCAGCTACGGCTCCTCATCGTCTTACCCGGGTTACGGTTCCAGCCCGGCTCCGA
GCTCAACCAGCGGCAGCTACGGTAGCTCTAGCAGCAGCTCGTCGTACGGCTCCCCGAGCTCGGGCAGCTA
TAGCAGTTCCCCGTCATACGGCGGCAGCAGCAGCTCGTATGGCAGCAGCTCTTCGTACAACCCGCCAAGC
GGTTATGGCTCATCCAATAGCTATAACAGCTCCTCCGGGGGTGGCGGTGGTGGCGGTGGCGGCGGGAACT
ATGGCCAAGACCAGAGCAGCATGAGCAGCGGCGGTGGTAGCGGTGGGGGCTACGGCAATCAGGACCAAAG
CGGTGGCGGTGGCAGCGGTGGTTACGGCCAGCAGGACCGCGGTGGCCGTGGTCGTGGCGGATCCGGCGGT
GGTGGTGGTGGTGGTGGTGGTGGCTATAATCGTAGCTCCGGTGGCTACGAGCCGCGTGGTCGCGGTGGTG
GCAGAGGTGGACGCGGTGGCATGGGTGGCTCGGATCGTGGTGGTTTTAACAAGTTCGGTGGCCCACGTGA
TCAAGGTTCTCGTCACGATAGCGAACAGGACAACAGCGACAATTGACTCGAGCACCACCACCACCACCAC
TGAGATCCGGCTGCTAACAAAGCCCGAAAGGAAGCTGAGTTGGCTGCTGCCACCGCTGAGCAATAACTAG
CATAACCCCTTGGGGCCTCTAAACGGGTCTTGAGGGGTTTTTTGCTGAAAGGAGGAACTATATCCGGATT
GGCGAATGGG
[124 nt withheld, positions 1131-1254]
C
[91 nt withheld, positions 1256-1346]
A
[49 nt withheld, positions 1348-1396]
CCTTTGACGTTGGAGTCCACGTTCTTT
[37 nt withheld, positions 1424-1460]
ACCCTATCTCGGTCTATTCTTTTGATTTATAAGGGATTTTGCCGATTTCGGCCTATTGGTTAAAAAATGA
GCTGATTTAACAAAAATTTAACGCGAATTTTAACAAAATATTAACGCTTACAATTTAGGTGGCACTTTTC
GGGGAAATGTGCGCGGAACCCCTATTTGTTTATTTTTCTAAATACATTCAAATATGTATCCGCTCATGAA
TTAATTCTTAGAA
